>Addgene plasmid #119810 | CP1300-ABEmax | depositor full sequence | sequence record 226919 | CP1300-ABEmax sequence 8871 bps
ATATGCCAAGTACGCCCCCTATTGACGTCAATGACGGTAAATGGCCCGCCTGGCATTATGCCCAGTACAT
GACCTTATGGGACTTTCCTACTTGGCAGTACATCTACGTATTAGTCATCGCTATTACCATGGTGATGCGG
TTTTGGCAGTACATCAATGGGCGTGGATAGCGGTTTGACTCACGGGGATTTCCAAGTCTCCACCCCATTG
ACGTCAATGGGAGTTTGTTTTGGCACCAAAATCAACGGGACTTTCCAAAATGTCGTAACAACTCCGCCCC
ATTGACGCAAATGGGCGGTAGGCGTGTACGGTGGGAGGTCTATATAAGCAGAGCTGGTTTAGTGAACCGT
CAGATCCGCTAGAGATCCGCGGCCGCTAATACGACTCACTATAGGGAGAGCCGCCACCATGAAACGGACA
GCCGACGGAAGCGAGTTCGAGTCACCAAAGAAGAAGCGGAAAGTCTCTGAAGTCGAGTTTAGCCACGAGT
ATTGGATGAGGCACGCACTGACCCTGGCAAAGCGAGCATGGGATGAAAGAGAAGTCCCCGTGGGCGCCGT
GCTGGTGCACAACAATAGAGTGATCGGAGAGGGATGGAACAGGCCAATCGGCCGCCACGACCCTACCGCA
CACGCAGAGATCATGGCACTGAGGCAGGGAGGCCTGGTCATGCAGAATTACCGCCTGATCGATGCCACCC
TGTATGTGACACTGGAGCCATGCGTGATGTGCGCAGGAGCAATGATCCACAGCAGGATCGGAAGAGTGGT
GTTCGGAGCACGGGACGCCAAGACCGGCGCAGCAGGCTCCCTGATGGATGTGCTGCACCACCCCGGCATG
AACCACCGGGTGGAGATCACAGAGGGAATCCTGGCAGACGAGTGCGCCGCCCTGCTGAGCGATTTCTTTA
GAATGCGGAGACAGGAGATCAAGGCCCAGAAGAAGGCACAGAGCTCCACCGACTCTGGAGGATCTAGCGG
AGGATCCTCTGGAAGCGAGACACCAGGCACAAGCGAGTCCGCCACACCAGAGAGCTCCGGCGGCTCCTCC
GGAGGATCCTCTGAGGTGGAGTTTTCCCACGAGTACTGGATGAGACATGCCCTGACCCTGGCCAAGAGGG
CACGCGATGAGAGGGAGGTGCCTGTGGGAGCCGTGCTGGTGCTGAACAATAGAGTGATCGGCGAGGGCTG
GAACAGAGCCATCGGCCTGCACGACCCAACAGCCCATGCCGAAATTATGGCCCTGAGACAGGGCGGCCTG
GTCATGCAGAACTACAGACTGATTGACGCCACCCTGTACGTGACATTCGAGCCTTGCGTGATGTGCGCCG
GCGCCATGATCCACTCTAGGATCGGCCGCGTGGTGTTTGGCGTGAGGAACGCAAAAACCGGCGCCGCAGG
CTCCCTGATGGACGTGCTGCACTACCCCGGCATGAATCACCGCGTCGAAATTACCGAGGGAATCCTGGCA
GATGAATGTGCCGCCCTGCTGTGCTATTTCTTTCGGATGCCTAGACAGGTGTTCAATGCTCAGAAGAAGG
CCCAGAGCTCCACCGACTCCGGAGGATCTAGCGGAGGCTCCTCTGGCTCTGAGACACCTGGCACAAGCGA
GAGCGCAACACCTGAAAGCAGCGGGGGCAGCAGCGGGGGGTCAAAGCCCATCAGAGAGCAGGCCGAGAAT
ATCATCCACCTGTTTACCCTGACCAATCTGGGAGCCCCTGCCGCCTTCAAGTACTTTGACACCACCATCG
ACCGGAAGAGGTACACCAGCACCAAAGAGGTGCTGGACGCCACCCTGATCCACCAGAGCATCACCGGCCT
GTACGAGACACGGATCGACCTGTCTCAGCTGGGAGGCGACGGCGGATCAGGAGGCTCTGGCGGTTCAGGT
GGATCAGGCGGTAGCGGAGGTTCAGGTGGTGACAAGAAGTACAGCATCGGCCTGGCCATCGGCACCAACT
CTGTGGGCTGGGCCGTGATCACCGACGAGTACAAGGTGCCCAGCAAGAAATTCAAGGTGCTGGGCAACAC
CGACCGGCACAGCATCAAGAAGAACCTGATCGGAGCCCTGCTGTTCGACAGCGGCGAAACAGCCGAGGCC
ACCCGGCTGAAGAGAACCGCCAGAAGAAGATACACCAGACGGAAGAACCGGATCTGCTATCTGCAAGAGA
TCTTCAGCAACGAGATGGCCAAGGTGGACGACAGCTTCTTCCACAGACTGGAAGAGTCCTTCCTGGTGGA
AGAGGATAAGAAGCACGAGCGGCACCCCATCTTCGGCAACATCGTGGACGAGGTGGCCTACCACGAGAAG
TACCCCACCATCTACCACCTGAGAAAGAAACTGGTGGACAGCACCGACAAGGCCGACCTGCGGCTGATCT
ATCTGGCCCTGGCCCACATGATCAAGTTCCGGGGCCACTTCCTGATCGAGGGCGACCTGAACCCCGACAA
CAGCGACGTGGACAAGCTGTTCATCCAGCTGGTGCAGACCTACAACCAGCTGTTCGAGGAAAACCCCATC
AACGCCAGCGGCGTGGACGCCAAGGCCATCCTGTCTGCCAGACTGAGCAAGAGCAGACGGCTGGAAAATC
TGATCGCCCAGCTGCCCGGCGAGAAGAAGAATGGCCTGTTCGGAAACCTGATTGCCCTGAGCCTGGGCCT
GACCCCCAACTTCAAGAGCAACTTCGACCTGGCCGAGGATGCCAAACTGCAGCTGAGCAAGGACACCTAC
GACGACGACCTGGACAACCTGCTGGCCCAGATCGGCGACCAGTACGCCGACCTGTTTCTGGCCGCCAAGA
ACCTGTCCGACGCCATCCTGCTGAGCGACATCCTGAGAGTGAACACCGAGATCACCAAGGCCCCCCTGAG
CGCCTCTATGATCAAGAGATACGACGAGCACCACCAGGACCTGACCCTGCTGAAAGCTCTCGTGCGGCAG
CAGCTGCCTGAGAAGTACAAAGAGATTTTCTTCGACCAGAGCAAGAACGGCTACGCCGGCTACATTGACG
GCGGAGCCAGCCAGGAAGAGTTCTACAAGTTCATCAAGCCCATCCTGGAAAAGATGGACGGCACCGAGGA
ACTGCTCGTGAAGCTGAACAGAGAGGACCTGCTGCGGAAGCAGCGGACCTTCGACAACGGCAGCATCCCC
CACCAGATCCACCTGGGAGAGCTGCACGCCATTCTGCGGCGGCAGGAAGATTTTTACCCATTCCTGAAGG
ACAACCGGGAAAAGATCGAGAAGATCCTGACCTTCCGCATCCCCTACTACGTGGGCCCTCTGGCCAGGGG
AAACAGCAGATTCGCCTGGATGACCAGAAAGAGCGAGGAAACCATCACCCCCTGGAACTTCGAGGAAGTG
GTGGACAAGGGCGCTTCCGCCCAGAGCTTCATCGAGCGGATGACCAACTTCGATAAGAACCTGCCCAACG
AGAAGGTGCTGCCCAAGCACAGCCTGCTGTACGAGTACTTCACCGTGTATAACGAGCTGACCAAAGTGAA
ATACGTGACCGAGGGAATGAGAAAGCCCGCCTTCCTGAGCGGCGAGCAGAAAAAGGCCATCGTGGACCTG
CTGTTCAAGACCAACCGGAAAGTGACCGTGAAGCAGCTGAAAGAGGACTACTTCAAGAAAATCGAGTGCT
TCGACTCCGTGGAAATCTCCGGCGTGGAAGATCGGTTCAACGCCTCCCTGGGCACATACCACGATCTGCT
GAAAATTATCAAGGACAAGGACTTCCTGGACAATGAGGAAAACGAGGACATTCTGGAAGATATCGTGCTG
ACCCTGACACTGTTTGAGGACAGAGAGATGATCGAGGAACGGCTGAAAACCTATGCCCACCTGTTCGACG
ACAAAGTGATGAAGCAGCTGAAGCGGCGGAGATACACCGGCTGGGGCAGGCTGAGCCGGAAGCTGATCAA
CGGCATCCGGGACAAGCAGTCCGGCAAGACAATCCTGGATTTCCTGAAGTCCGACGGCTTCGCCAACAGA
AACTTCATGCAGCTGATCCACGACGACAGCCTGACCTTTAAAGAGGACATCCAGAAAGCCCAGGTGTCCG
GCCAGGGCGATAGCCTGCACGAGCACATTGCCAATCTGGCCGGCAGCCCCGCCATTAAGAAGGGCATCCT
GCAGACAGTGAAGGTGGTGGACGAGCTCGTGAAAGTGATGGGCCGGCACAAGCCCGAGAACATCGTGATC
GAAATGGCCAGAGAGAACCAGACCACCCAGAAGGGACAGAAGAACAGCCGCGAGAGAATGAAGCGGATCG
AAGAGGGCATCAAAGAGCTGGGCAGCCAGATCCTGAAAGAACACCCCGTGGAAAACACCCAGCTGCAGAA
CGAGAAGCTGTACCTGTACTACCTGCAGAATGGGCGGGATATGTACGTGGACCAGGAACTGGACATCAAC
CGGCTGTCCGACTACGATGTGGACCATATCGTGCCTCAGAGCTTTCTGAAGGACGACTCCATCGACAACA
AGGTGCTGACCAGAAGCGACAAGAACCGGGGCAAGAGCGACAACGTGCCCTCCGAAGAGGTCGTGAAGAA
GATGAAGAACTACTGGCGGCAGCTGCTGAACGCCAAGCTGATTACCCAGAGAAAGTTCGACAATCTGACC
AAGGCCGAGAGAGGCGGCCTGAGCGAACTGGATAAGGCCGGCTTCATCAAGAGACAGCTGGTGGAAACCC
GGCAGATCACAAAGCACGTGGCACAGATCCTGGACTCCCGGATGAACACTAAGTACGACGAGAATGACAA
GCTGATCCGGGAAGTGAAAGTGATCACCCTGAAGTCCAAGCTGGTGTCCGATTTCCGGAAGGATTTCCAG
TTTTACAAAGTGCGCGAGATCAACAACTACCACCACGCCCACGACGCCTACCTGAACGCCGTCGTGGGAA
CCGCCCTGATCAAAAAGTACCCTAAGCTGGAAAGCGAGTTCGTGTACGGCGACTACAAGGTGTACGACGT
GCGGAAGATGATCGCCAAGAGCGAGCAGGAAATCGGCAAGGCTACCGCCAAGTACTTCTTCTACAGCAAC
ATCATGAACTTTTTCAAGACCGAGATTACCCTGGCCAACGGCGAGATCCGGAAGCGGCCTCTGATCGAGA
CAAACGGCGAAACCGGGGAGATCGTGTGGGATAAGGGCCGGGATTTTGCCACCGTGCGGAAAGTGCTGAG
CATGCCCCAAGTGAATATCGTGAAAAAGACCGAGGTGCAGACAGGCGGCTTCAGCAAAGAGTCTATCCTG
CCCAAGAGGAACAGCGATAAGCTGATCGCCAGAAAGAAGGACTGGGACCCTAAGAAGTACGGCGGCTTCG
ACAGCCCCACCGTGGCCTATTCTGTGCTGGTGGTGGCCAAAGTGGAAAAGGGCAAGTCCAAGAAACTGAA
GAGTGTGAAAGAGCTGCTGGGGATCACCATCATGGAAAGAAGCAGCTTCGAGAAGAATCCCATCGACTTT
CTGGAAGCCAAGGGCTACAAAGAAGTGAAAAAGGACCTGATCATCAAGCTGCCTAAGTACTCCCTGTTCG
AGCTGGAAAACGGCCGGAAGAGAATGCTGGCCTCTGCCGGCGAACTGCAGAAGGGAAACGAACTGGCCCT
GCCCTCCAAATATGTGAACTTCCTGTACCTGGCCAGCCACTATGAGAAGCTGAAGGGCTCCCCCGAGGAT
AATGAGCAGAAACAGCTGTTTGTGGAACAGCACAAGCACTACCTGGACGAGATCATCGAGCAGATCAGCG
AGTTCTCCAAGAGAGTGATCCTGGCCGACGCTAATCTGGACAAAGTGCTGTCCGCCTACAACAAGCACCG
GGATTCTGGCGGCTCAAAAAGAACCGCCGACGGCAGCGAATTCGAGCCCAAGAAGAAGAGGAAAGTCTAA
CCGGTCATCATCACCATCACCATTGAGTTTAAACCCGCTGATCAGCCTCGACTGTGCCTTCTAGTTGCCA
GCCATCTGTTGTTTGCCCCTCCCCCGTGCCTTCCTTGACCCTGGAAGGTGCCACTCCCACTGTCCTTTCC
TAATAAAATGAGGAAATTGCATCGCATTGTCTGAGTAGGTGTCATTCTATTCTGGGGGGTGGGGTGGGGC
AGGACAGCAAGGGGGAGGATTGGGAAGACAATAGCAGGCATGCTGGGGATGCGGTGGGCTCTATGGCTTC
TGAGGCGGAAAGAACCAGCTGGGGCTCGATACCGTCGACCTCTAGCTAGAGCTTGGCGTAATCATGGTCA
TAGCTGTTTCCTGTGTGAAATTGTTATCCGCTCACAATTCCACACAACATACGAGCCGGAAGCATAAAGT
GTAAAGCCTAGGGTGCCTAATGAGTGAGCTAACTCACATTAATTGCGTTGCGCTCACTGCCCGCTTTCCA
GTCGGGAAACCTGTCGTGCCAGCTGCATTAATGAATCGGCCAACGCGCGGGGAGAGGCGGTTTGCGTATT
GGGCGCTCTTCCGCTTCCTCGCTCACTGACTCGCTGCGCTCGGTCGTTCGGCTGCGGCGAGCGGTATCAG
CTCACTCAAAGGCGGTAATACGGTTATCCACAGAATCAGGGGATAACGCAGGAAAGAACATGTGAGCAAA
AGGCCAGCAAAAGGCCAGGAACCGTAAAAAGGCCGCGTTGCTGGCGTTTTTCCATAGGCTCCGCCCCCCT
GACGAGCATCACAAAAATCGACGCTCAAGTCAGAGGTGGCGAAACCCGACAGGACTATAAAGATACCAGG
CGTTTCCCCCTGGAAGCTCCCTCGTGCGCTCTCCTGTTCCGACCCTGCCGCTTACCGGATACCTGTCCGC
CTTTCTCCCTTCGGGAAGCGTGGCGCTTTCTCATAGCTCACGCTGTAGGTATCTCAGTTCGGTGTAGGTC
GTTCGCTCCAAGCTGGGCTGTGTGCACGAACCCCCCGTTCAGCCCGACCGCTGCGCCTTATCCGGTAACT
ATCGTCTTGAGTCCAACCCGGTAAGACACGACTTATCGCCACTGGCAGCAGCCACTGGTAACAGGATTAG
CAGAGCGAGGTATGTAGGCGGTGCTACAGAGTTCTTGAAGTGGTGGCCTAACTACGGCTACACTAGAAGA
ACAGTATTTGGTATCTGCGCTCTGCTGAAGCCAGTTACCTTCGGAAAAAGAGTTGGTAGCTCTTGATCCG
GCAAACAAACCACCGCTGGTAGCGGTGGTTTTTTTGTTTGCAAGCAGCAGATTACGCGCAGAAAAAAAGG
ATCTCAAGAAGATCCTTTGATCTTTTCTACGGGGTCTGACGCTCAGTGGAACGAAAACTCACGTTAAGGG
ATTTTGGTCATGAGATTATCAAAAAGGATCTTCACCTAGATCCTTTTAAATTAAAAATGAAGTTTTAAAT
CAATCTAAAGTATATATGAGTAAACTTGGTCTGACAGTTACCAATGCTTAATCAGTGAGGCACCTATCTC
AGCGATCTGTCTATTTCGTTCATCCATAGTTGCCTGACTCCCCGTCGTGTAGATAACTACGATACGGGAG
GGCTTACCATCTGGCCCCAGTGCTGCAATGATACCGCGAGACCCACGCTCACCGGCTCCAGATTTATCAG
CAATAAACCAGCCAGCCGGAAGGGCCGAGCGCAGAAGTGGTCCTGCAACTTTATCCGCCTCCATCCAGTC
TATTAATTGTTGCCGGGAAGCTAGAGTAAGTAGTTCGCCAGTTAATAGTTTGCGCAACGTTGTTGCCATT
GCTACAGGCATCGTGGTGTCACGCTCGTCGTTTGGTATGGCTTCATTCAGCTCCGGTTCCCAACGATCAA
GGCGAGTTACATGATCCCCCATGTTGTGCAAAAAAGCGGTTAGCTCCTTCGGTCCTCCGATCGTTGTCAG
AAGTAAGTTGGCCGCAGTGTTATCACTCATGGTTATGGCAGCACTGCATAATTCTCTTACTGTCATGCCA
TCCGTAAGATGCTTTTCTGTGACTGGTGAGTACTCAACCAAGTCATTCTGAGAATAGTGTATGCGGCGAC
CGAGTTGCTCTTGCCCGGCGTCAATACGGGATAATACCGCGCCACATAGCAGAACTTTAAAAGTGCTCAT
CATTGGAAAACGTTCTTCGGGGCGAAAACTCTCAAGGATCTTACCGCTGTTGAGATCCAGTTCGATGTAA
CCCACTCGTGCACCCAACTGATCTTCAGCATCTTTTACTTTCACCAGCGTTTCTGGGTGAGCAAAAACAG
GAAGGCAAAATGCCGCAAAAAAGGGAATAAGGGCGACACGGAAATGTTGAATACTCATACTCTTCCTTTT
TCAATATTATTGAAGCATTTATCAGGGTTATTGTCTCATGAGCGGATACATATTTGAATGTATTTAGAAA
AATAAACAAATAGGGGTTCCGCGCACATTTCCCCGAAAAGTGCCACCTGACGTCGACGGATCGGGAGATC
GATCTCCCGATCCCCTAGGGTCGACTCTCAGTACAATCTGCTCTGATGCCGCATAGTTAAGCCAGTATCT
GCTCCCTGCTTGTGTGTTGGAGGTCGCTGAGTAGTGCGCGAGCAAAATTTAAGCTACAACAAGGCAAGGC
TTGACCGACAATTGCATGAAGAATCTGCTTAGGGTTAGGCGTTTTGCGCTGCTTCGCGATGTACGGGCCA
GATATACGCGTTGACATTGATTATTGACTAGTTATTAATAGTAATCAATTACGGGGTCATTAGTTCATAG
CCCATATATGGAGTTCCGCGTTACATAACTTACGGTAAATGGCCCGCCTGGCTGACCGCCCAACGACCCC
CGCCCATTGACGTCAATAATGACGTATGTTCCCATAGTAACGCCAATAGGGACTTTCCATTGACGTCAAT
GGGTGGAGTATTTACGGTAAACTGCCCACTTGGCAGTACATCAAGTGTATC
Features (pLannotate 1.2.2; 19 found; start..end, strand, type, name):
    132..335     +  promoter       CMV promoter: human cytomegalovirus (CMV) immediate early promoter
    377..395     +  promoter       T7 promoter: promoter for bacteriophage T7 RNA polymerase
    466..942     +  CDS            tadA: TADA_ECOLI - Also known as yfhC. Experimental evidence at protein level: Swiss-Prot protein existence level 1. Catalyzes the deamination of adenosine to inosine at the wobble position 34 of tRNA(Arg2). Essential for cell viability. From Escherichia coli (strain K12).
   1063..1554    +  CDS            tadA: TADA_ECOLI - Also known as yfhC. Experimental evidence at protein level: Swiss-Prot protein existence level 1. Catalyzes the deamination of adenosine to inosine at the wobble position 34 of tRNA(Arg2). Essential for cell viability. From Escherichia coli (strain K12).
   1654..1860    +  CDS            Cas9(C) (fragment): C-terminal portion of Streptococcus pyogenes Cas9 (Zetsche et al., 2015)
   1921..3522    +  CDS            dCas9(N): N-terminal portion of catalytically inactive Streptococcus pyogenes dCas9 carrying the D10A mutation (Zetsche et al., 2015)
   3523..5814    +  CDS            Cas9(C) (fragment): C-terminal portion of Streptococcus pyogenes Cas9 (Zetsche et al., 2015)
   5932..6156    +  polyA_signal   bGH poly(A) signal: bovine growth hormone polyadenylation signal
   6160..6181    +  promoter       SV40 promoter (fragment): SV40 enhancer and early promoter
   6186..6202    +  misc_feature   MCS (fragment): pBluescript multiple cloning site
   6251..6267    -  protein_bind   lac operator: The lac repressor binds to the lac operator to inhibit transcription in E. coli. This inhibition can be relieved by adding lactose or isopropyl-β-D-thiogalactopyranoside (IPTG). lac repressor encoded by lacI
   6275..6305    -  promoter       lac promoter: promoter for the E. coli lac operon
   6320..6341    -  protein_bind   CAP binding site: CAP binding activates transcription in the presence of cAMP. E. coli catabolite activator protein
   6354..6446    -  CDS            lacI (fragment): lac repressor; lacI; The lac repressor binds to the lac operator to inhibit transcription in E. coli. This inhibition can be relieved by adding lactose or isopropyl-β-D-thiogalactopyranoside (IPTG).
   6629..7217    -  rep_origin     ori: high-copy-number ColE1/pMB1/pBR322/pUC origin of replication
   7388..8248    -  CDS            AmpR: β-lactamase; bla; confers resistance to ampicillin, carbenicillin, and related antibiotics
   8249..8353    -  promoter       AmpR promoter: bla
   8424..8468    -  misc_feature   bom (fragment): basis of mobility region from pBR322
   8623..131     +  enhancer       CMV enhancer (across the origin): human cytomegalovirus immediate early enhancer
