>Addgene plasmid #119810 | CP1300-ABEmax | addgene full sequence | sequence record 231817 | Addgene NGS Result
CGCATAGTTAAGCCAGTATCTGCTCCCTGCTTGTGTGTTGGAGGTCGCTGAGTAGTGCGCGAGCAAAATT
TAAGCTACAACAAGGCAAGGCTTGACCGACAATTGCATGAAGAATCTGCTTAGGGTTAGGCGTTTTGCGC
TGCTTCGCGATGTACGGGCCAGATATACGCGTTGACATTGATTATTGACTAGTTATTAATAGTAATCAAT
TACGGGGTCATTAGTTCATAGCCCATATATGGAGTTCCGCGTTACATAACTTACGGTAAATGGCCCGCCT
GGCTGACCGCCCAACGACCCCCGCCCATTGACGTCAATAATGACGTATGTTCCCATAGTAACGCCAATAG
GGACTTTCCATTGACGTCAATGGGTGGAGTATTTACGGTAAACTGCCCACTTGGCAGTACATCAAGTGTA
TCATATGCCAAGTACGCCCCCTATTGACGTCAATGACGGTAAATGGCCCGCCTGGCATTATGCCCAGTAC
ATGACCTTATGGGACTTTCCTACTTGGCAGTACATCTACGTATTAGTCATCGCTATTACCATGGTGATGC
GGTTTTGGCAGTACATCAATGGGCGTGGATAGCGGTTTGACTCACGGGGATTTCCAAGTCTCCACCCCAT
TGACGTCAATGGGAGTTTGTTTTGGCACCAAAATCAACGGGACTTTCCAAAATGTCGTAACAACTCCGCC
CCATTGACGCAAATGGGCGGTAGGCGTGTACGGTGGGAGGTCTATATAAGCAGAGCTGGTTTAGTGAACC
GTCAGATCCGCTAGAGATCCGCGGCCGCTAATACGACTCACTATAGGGAGAGCCGCCACCATGAAACGGA
CAGCCGACGGAAGCGAGTTCGAGTCACCAAAGAAGAAGCGGAAAGTCTCTGAAGTCGAGTTTAGCCACGA
GTATTGGATGAGGCACGCACTGACCCTGGCAAAGCGAGCATGGGATGAAAGAGAAGTCCCCGTGGGCGCC
GTGCTGGTGCACAACAATAGAGTGATCGGAGAGGGATGGAACAGGCCAATCGGCCGCCACGACCCTACCG
CACACGCAGAGATCATGGCACTGAGGCAGGGAGGCCTGGTCATGCAGAATTACCGCCTGATCGATGCCAC
CCTGTATGTGACACTGGAGCCATGCGTGATGTGCGCAGGAGCAATGATCCACAGCAGGATCGGAAGAGTG
GTGTTCGGAGCACGGGACGCCAAGACCGGCGCAGCAGGCTCCCTGATGGATGTGCTGCACCACCCCGGCA
TGAACCACCGGGTGGAGATCACAGAGGGAATCCTGGCAGACGAGTGCGCCGCCCTGCTGAGCGATTTCTT
TAGAATGCGGAGACAGGAGATCAAGGCCCAGAAGAAGGCACAGAGCTCCACCGACTCTGGAGGATCTAGC
GGAGGATCCTCTGGAAGCGAGACACCAGGCACAAGCGAGTCCGCCACACCAGAGAGCTCCGGCGGCTCCT
CCGGAGGATCCTCTGAGGTGGAGTTTTCCCACGAGTACTGGATGAGACATGCCCTGACCCTGGCCAAGAG
GGCACGCGATGAGAGGGAGGTGCCTGTGGGAGCCGTGCTGGTGCTGAACAATAGAGTGATCGGCGAGGGC
TGGAACAGAGCCATCGGCCTGCACGACCCAACAGCCCATGCCGAAATTATGGCCCTGAGACAGGGCGGCC
TGGTCATGCAGAACTACAGACTGATTGACGCCACCCTGTACGTGACATTCGAGCCTTGCGTGATGTGCGC
CGGCGCCATGATCCACTCTAGGATCGGCCGCGTGGTGTTTGGCGTGAGGAACGCAAAAACCGGCGCCGCA
GGCTCCCTGATGGACGTGCTGCACTACCCCGGCATGAATCACCGCGTCGAAATTACCGAGGGAATCCTGG
CAGATGAATGTGCCGCCCTGCTGTGCTATTTCTTTCGGATGCCTAGACAGGTGTTCAATGCTCAGAAGAA
GGCCCAGAGCTCCACCGACTCCGGAGGATCTAGCGGAGGCTCCTCTGGCTCTGAGACACCTGGCACAAGC
GAGAGCGCAACACCTGAAAGCAGCGGGGGCAGCAGCGGGGGGTCAAAGCCCATCAGAGAGCAGGCCGAGA
ATATCATCCACCTGTTTACCCTGACCAATCTGGGAGCCCCTGCCGCCTTCAAGTACTTTGACACCACCAT
CGACCGGAAGAGGTACACCAGCACCAAAGAGGTGCTGGACGCCACCCTGATCCACCAGAGCATCACCGGC
CTGTACGAGACACGGATCGACCTGTCTCAGCTGGGAGGCGACGGCGGATCAGGAGGCTCTGGCGGTTCAG
GTGGATCAGGCGGTAGCGGAGGTTCAGGTGGTGACAAGAAGTACAGCATCGGCCTGGCCATCGGCACCAA
CTCTGTGGGCTGGGCCGTGATCACCGACGAGTACAAGGTGCCCAGCAAGAAATTCAAGGTGCTGGGCAAC
ACCGACCGGCACAGCATCAAGAAGAACCTGATCGGAGCCCTGCTGTTCGACAGCGGCGAAACAGCCGAGG
CCACCCGGCTGAAGAGAACCGCCAGAAGAAGATACACCAGACGGAAGAACCGGATCTGCTATCTGCAAGA
GATCTTCAGCAACGAGATGGCCAAGGTGGACGACAGCTTCTTCCACAGACTGGAAGAGTCCTTCCTGGTG
GAAGAGGATAAGAAGCACGAGCGGCACCCCATCTTCGGCAACATCGTGGACGAGGTGGCCTACCACGAGA
AGTACCCCACCATCTACCACCTGAGAAAGAAACTGGTGGACAGCACCGACAAGGCCGACCTGCGGCTGAT
CTATCTGGCCCTGGCCCACATGATCAAGTTCCGGGGCCACTTCCTGATCGAGGGCGACCTGAACCCCGAC
AACAGCGACGTGGACAAGCTGTTCATCCAGCTGGTGCAGACCTACAACCAGCTGTTCGAGGAAAACCCCA
TCAACGCCAGCGGCGTGGACGCCAAGGCCATCCTGTCTGCCAGACTGAGCAAGAGCAGACGGCTGGAAAA
TCTGATCGCCCAGCTGCCCGGCGAGAAGAAGAATGGCCTGTTCGGAAACCTGATTGCCCTGAGCCTGGGC
CTGACCCCCAACTTCAAGAGCAACTTCGACCTGGCCGAGGATGCCAAACTGCAGCTGAGCAAGGACACCT
ACGACGACGACCTGGACAACCTGCTGGCCCAGATCGGCGACCAGTACGCCGACCTGTTTCTGGCCGCCAA
GAACCTGTCCGACGCCATCCTGCTGAGCGACATCCTGAGAGTGAACACCGAGATCACCAAGGCCCCCCTG
AGCGCCTCTATGATCAAGAGATACGACGAGCACCACCAGGACCTGACCCTGCTGAAAGCTCTCGTGCGGC
AGCAGCTGCCTGAGAAGTACAAAGAGATTTTCTTCGACCAGAGCAAGAACGGCTACGCCGGCTACATTGA
CGGCGGAGCCAGCCAGGAAGAGTTCTACAAGTTCATCAAGCCCATCCTGGAAAAGATGGACGGCACCGAG
GAACTGCTCGTGAAGCTGAACAGAGAGGACCTGCTGCGGAAGCAGCGGACCTTCGACAACGGCAGCATCC
CCCACCAGATCCACCTGGGAGAGCTGCACGCCATTCTGCGGCGGCAGGAAGATTTTTACCCATTCCTGAA
GGACAACCGGGAAAAGATCGAGAAGATCCTGACCTTCCGCATCCCCTACTACGTGGGCCCTCTGGCCAGG
GGAAACAGCAGATTCGCCTGGATGACCAGAAAGAGCGAGGAAACCATCACCCCCTGGAACTTCGAGGAAG
TGGTGGACAAGGGCGCTTCCGCCCAGAGCTTCATCGAGCGGATGACCAACTTCGATAAGAACCTGCCCAA
CGAGAAGGTGCTGCCCAAGCACAGCCTGCTGTACGAGTACTTCACCGTGTATAACGAGCTGACCAAAGTG
AAATACGTGACCGAGGGAATGAGAAAGCCCGCCTTCCTGAGCGGCGAGCAGAAAAAGGCCATCGTGGACC
TGCTGTTCAAGACCAACCGGAAAGTGACCGTGAAGCAGCTGAAAGAGGACTACTTCAAGAAAATCGAGTG
CTTCGACTCCGTGGAAATCTCCGGCGTGGAAGATCGGTTCAACGCCTCCCTGGGCACATACCACGATCTG
CTGAAAATTATCAAGGACAAGGACTTCCTGGACAATGAGGAAAACGAGGACATTCTGGAAGATATCGTGC
TGACCCTGACACTGTTTGAGGACAGAGAGATGATCGAGGAACGGCTGAAAACCTATGCCCACCTGTTCGA
CGACAAAGTGATGAAGCAGCTGAAGCGGCGGAGATACACCGGCTGGGGCAGGCTGAGCCGGAAGCTGATC
AACGGCATCCGGGACAAGCAGTCCGGCAAGACAATCCTGGATTTCCTGAAGTCCGACGGCTTCGCCAACA
GAAACTTCATGCAGCTGATCCACGACGACAGCCTGACCTTTAAAGAGGACATCCAGAAAGCCCAGGTGTC
CGGCCAGGGCGATAGCCTGCACGAGCACATTGCCAATCTGGCCGGCAGCCCCGCCATTAAGAAGGGCATC
CTGCAGACAGTGAAGGTGGTGGACGAGCTCGTGAAAGTGATGGGCCGGCACAAGCCCGAGAACATCGTGA
TCGAAATGGCCAGAGAGAACCAGACCACCCAGAAGGGACAGAAGAACAGCCGCGAGAGAATGAAGCGGAT
CGAAGAGGGCATCAAAGAGCTGGGCAGCCAGATCCTGAAAGAACACCCCGTGGAAAACACCCAGCTGCAG
AACGAGAAGCTGTACCTGTACTACCTGCAGAATGGGCGGGATATGTACGTGGACCAGGAACTGGACATCA
ACCGGCTGTCCGACTACGATGTGGACCATATCGTGCCTCAGAGCTTTCTGAAGGACGACTCCATCGACAA
CAAGGTGCTGACCAGAAGCGACAAGAACCGGGGCAAGAGCGACAACGTGCCCTCCGAAGAGGTCGTGAAG
AAGATGAAGAACTACTGGCGGCAGCTGCTGAACGCCAAGCTGATTACCCAGAGAAAGTTCGACAATCTGA
CCAAGGCCGAGAGAGGCGGCCTGAGCGAACTGGATAAGGCCGGCTTCATCAAGAGACAGCTGGTGGAAAC
CCGGCAGATCACAAAGCACGTGGCACAGATCCTGGACTCCCGGATGAACACTAAGTACGACGAGAATGAC
AAGCTGATCCGGGAAGTGAAAGTGATCACCCTGAAGTCCAAGCTGGTGTCCGATTTCCGGAAGGATTTCC
AGTTTTACAAAGTGCGCGAGATCAACAACTACCACCACGCCCACGACGCCTACCTGAACGCCGTCGTGGG
AACCGCCCTGATCAAAAAGTACCCTAAGCTGGAAAGCGAGTTCGTGTACGGCGACTACAAGGTGTACGAC
GTGCGGAAGATGATCGCCAAGAGCGAGCAGGAAATCGGCAAGGCTACCGCCAAGTACTTCTTCTACAGCA
ACATCATGAACTTTTTCAAGACCGAGATTACCCTGGCCAACGGCGAGATCCGGAAGCGGCCTCTGATCGA
GACAAACGGCGAAACCGGGGAGATCGTGTGGGATAAGGGCCGGGATTTTGCCACCGTGCGGAAAGTGCTG
AGCATGCCCCAAGTGAATATCGTGAAAAAGACCGAGGTGCAGACAGGCGGCTTCAGCAAAGAGTCTATCC
TGCCCAAGAGGAACAGCGATAAGCTGATCGCCAGAAAGAAGGACTGGGACCCTAAGAAGTACGGCGGCTT
CGACAGCCCCACCGTGGCCTATTCTGTGCTGGTGGTGGCCAAAGTGGAAAAGGGCAAGTCCAAGAAACTG
AAGAGTGTGAAAGAGCTGCTGGGGATCACCATCATGGAAAGAAGCAGCTTCGAGAAGAATCCCATCGACT
TTCTGGAAGCCAAGGGCTACAAAGAAGTGAAAAAGGACCTGATCATCAAGCTGCCTAAGTACTCCCTGTT
CGAGCTGGAAAACGGCCGGAAGAGAATGCTGGCCTCTGCCGGCGAACTGCAGAAGGGAAACGAACTGGCC
CTGCCCTCCAAATATGTGAACTTCCTGTACCTGGCCAGCCACTATGAGAAGCTGAAGGGCTCCCCCGAGG
ATAATGAGCAGAAACAGCTGTTTGTGGAACAGCACAAGCACTACCTGGACGAGATCATCGAGCAGATCAG
CGAGTTCTCCAAGAGAGTGATCCTGGCCGACGCTAATCTGGACAAAGTGCTGTCCGCCTACAACAAGCAC
CGGGATTCTGGCGGCTCAAAAAGAACCGCCGACGGCAGCGAATTCGAGCCCAAGAAGAAGAGGAAAGTCT
AACCGGTCATCATCACCATCACCATTGAGTTTAAACCCGCTGATCAGCCTCGACTGTGCCTTCTAGTTGC
CAGCCATCTGTTGTTTGCCCCTCCCCCGTGCCTTCCTTGACCCTGGAAGGTGCCACTCCCACTGTCCTTT
CCTAATAAAATGAGGAAATTGCATCGCATTGTCTGAGTAGGTGTCATTCTATTCTGGGGGGTGGGGTGGG
GCAGGACAGCAAGGGGGAGGATTGGGAAGACAATAGCAGGCATGCTGGGGATGCGGTGGGCTCTATGGCT
TCTGAGGCGGAAAGAACCAGCTGGGGCTCGATACCGTCGACCTCTAGCTAGAGCTTGGCGTAATCATGGT
CATAGCTGTTTCCTGTGTGAAATTGTTATCCGCTCACAATTCCACACAACATACGAGCCGGAAGCATAAA
GTGTAAAGCCTAGGGTGCCTAATGAGTGAGCTAACTCACATTAATTGCGTTGCGCTCACTGCCCGCTTTC
CAGTCGGGAAACCTGTCGTGCCAGCTGCATTAATGAATCGGCCAACGCGCGGGGAGAGGCGGTTTGCGTA
TTGGGCGCTCTTCCGCTTCCTCGCTCACTGACTCGCTGCGCTCGGTCGTTCGGCTGCGGCGAGCGGTATC
AGCTCACTCAAAGGCGGTAATACGGTTATCCACAGAATCAGGGGATAACGCAGGAAAGAACATGTGAGCA
AAAGGCCAGCAAAAGGCCAGGAACCGTAAAAAGGCCGCGTTGCTGGCGTTTTTCCATAGGCTCCGCCCCC
CTGACGAGCATCACAAAAATCGACGCTCAAGTCAGAGGTGGCGAAACCCGACAGGACTATAAAGATACCA
GGCGTTTCCCCCTGGAAGCTCCCTCGTGCGCTCTCCTGTTCCGACCCTGCCGCTTACCGGATACCTGTCC
GCCTTTCTCCCTTCGGGAAGCGTGGCGCTTTCTCATAGCTCACGCTGTAGGTATCTCAGTTCGGTGTAGG
TCGTTCGCTCCAAGCTGGGCTGTGTGCACGAACCCCCCGTTCAGCCCGACCGCTGCGCCTTATCCGGTAA
CTATCGTCTTGAGTCCAACCCGGTAAGACACGACTTATCGCCACTGGCAGCAGCCACTGGTAACAGGATT
AGCAGAGCGAGGTATGTAGGCGGTGCTACAGAGTTCTTGAAGTGGTGGCCTAACTACGGCTACACTAGAA
GAACAGTATTTGGTATCTGCGCTCTGCTGAAGCCAGTTACCTTCGGAAAAAGAGTTGGTAGCTCTTGATC
CGGCAAACAAACCACCGCTGGTAGCGGTGGTTTTTTTGTTTGCAAGCAGCAGATTACGCGCAGAAAAAAA
GGATCTCAAGAAGATCCTTTGATCTTTTCTACGGGGTCTGACACTCAGTGGAACGAAAACTCACGTTAAG
GGATTTTGGTCATGAGATTATCAAAAAGGATCTTCACCTAGATCCTTTTAAATTAAAAATGAAGTTTTAA
ATCAATCTAAAGTATATATGAGTAAACTTGGTCTGACAGTTACCAATGCTTAATCAGTGAGGCACCTATC
TCAGCGATCTGTCTATTTCGTTCATCCATAGTTGCCTGACTCCCCGTCGTGTAGATAACTACGATACGGG
AGGGCTTACCATCTGGCCCCAGTGCTGCAATGATACCGCGAGACCCACGCTCACCGGCTCCAGATTTATC
AGCAATAAACCAGCCAGCCGGAAGGGCCGAGCGCAGAAGTGGTCCTGCAACTTTATCCGCCTCCATCCAG
TCTATTAATTGTTGCCGGGAAGCTAGAGTAAGTAGTTCGCCAGTTAATAGTTTGCGCAACGTTGTTGCCA
TTGCTACAGGCATCGTGGTGTCACGCTCGTCGTTTGGTATGGCTTCATTCAGCTCCGGTTCCCAACGATC
AAGGCGAGTTACATGATCCCCCATGTTGTGCAAAAAAGCGGTTAGCTCCTTCGGTCCTCCGATCGTTGTC
AGAAGTAAGTTGGCCGCAGTGTTATCACTCATGGTTATGGCAGCACTGCATAATTCTCTTACTGTCATGC
CATCCGTAAGATGCTTTTCTGTGACTGGTGAGTACTCAACCAAGTCATTCTGAGAATAGTGTATGCGGCG
ACCGAGTTGCTCTTGCCCGGCGTCAATACGGGATAATACCGCGCCACATAGCAGAACTTTAAAAGTGCTC
ATCATTGGAAAACGTTCTTCGGGGCGAAAACTCTCAAGGATCTTACCGCTGTTGAGATCCAGTTCGATGT
AACCCACTCGTGCACCCAACTGATCTTCAGCATCTTTTACTTTCACCAGCGTTTCTGGGTGAGCAAAAAC
AGGAAGGCAAAATGCCGCAAAAAAGGGAATAAGGGCGACACGGAAATGTTGAATACTCATACTCTTCCTT
TTTCAATATTATTGAAGCATTTATCAGGGTTATTGTCTCATGAGCGGATACATATTTGAATGTATTTAGA
AAAATAAACAAATAGGGGTTCCGCGCACATTTCCCCGAAAAGTGCCACCTGACGTCGACGGATCGGGAGA
TCGATCTCCCGATCCCCTAGGGTCGACTCTCAGTACAATCTGCTCTGATGC
Features (pLannotate 1.2.2; 19 found; start..end, strand, type, name):
    174..553     +  enhancer       CMV enhancer: human cytomegalovirus immediate early enhancer
    554..757     +  promoter       CMV promoter: human cytomegalovirus (CMV) immediate early promoter
    799..817     +  promoter       T7 promoter: promoter for bacteriophage T7 RNA polymerase
    888..1364    +  CDS            tadA: TADA_ECOLI - Also known as yfhC. Experimental evidence at protein level: Swiss-Prot protein existence level 1. Catalyzes the deamination of adenosine to inosine at the wobble position 34 of tRNA(Arg2). Essential for cell viability. From Escherichia coli (strain K12).
   1485..1976    +  CDS            tadA: TADA_ECOLI - Also known as yfhC. Experimental evidence at protein level: Swiss-Prot protein existence level 1. Catalyzes the deamination of adenosine to inosine at the wobble position 34 of tRNA(Arg2). Essential for cell viability. From Escherichia coli (strain K12).
   2076..2282    +  CDS            Cas9(C) (fragment): C-terminal portion of Streptococcus pyogenes Cas9 (Zetsche et al., 2015)
   2343..3944    +  CDS            dCas9(N): N-terminal portion of catalytically inactive Streptococcus pyogenes dCas9 carrying the D10A mutation (Zetsche et al., 2015)
   3945..6236    +  CDS            Cas9(C) (fragment): C-terminal portion of Streptococcus pyogenes Cas9 (Zetsche et al., 2015)
   6354..6578    +  polyA_signal   bGH poly(A) signal: bovine growth hormone polyadenylation signal
   6582..6603    +  promoter       SV40 promoter (fragment): SV40 enhancer and early promoter
   6608..6624    +  misc_feature   MCS (fragment): pBluescript multiple cloning site
   6673..6689    -  protein_bind   lac operator: The lac repressor binds to the lac operator to inhibit transcription in E. coli. This inhibition can be relieved by adding lactose or isopropyl-β-D-thiogalactopyranoside (IPTG). lac repressor encoded by lacI
   6697..6727    -  promoter       lac promoter: promoter for the E. coli lac operon
   6742..6763    -  protein_bind   CAP binding site: CAP binding activates transcription in the presence of cAMP. E. coli catabolite activator protein
   6776..6868    -  CDS            lacI (fragment): lac repressor; lacI; The lac repressor binds to the lac operator to inhibit transcription in E. coli. This inhibition can be relieved by adding lactose or isopropyl-β-D-thiogalactopyranoside (IPTG).
   7051..7639    -  rep_origin     ori: high-copy-number ColE1/pMB1/pBR322/pUC origin of replication
   7810..8670    -  CDS            AmpR: β-lactamase; bla; confers resistance to ampicillin, carbenicillin, and related antibiotics
   8671..8775    -  promoter       AmpR promoter: bla
   8846..19      -  misc_feature   bom (fragment) (across the origin): basis of mobility region from pBR322
