[The description below was written by a language model from this plasmid's Addgene catalogue record and pLannotate feature annotations shown in this document.]
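Description:
CP1300-ABEmax is a mammalian expression plasmid of 8,871 bp encoding an adenine (A-to-G) base editor built on a circularly permuted Cas9. The backbone is recorded as pCMV with a pBR322-type origin. The feature tables show a ColE1/pMB1-family ori, a fragment of the pBR322 bom region, and an ampicillin resistance gene (β-lactamase) with its own promoter for propagation and selection in E. coli. Short remnants of lac regulatory sequence, a pBluescript MCS and an SV40 promoter are also present and appear to be backbone leftovers. No mammalian selection marker is annotated, which fits use by transient transfection.

The payload is a single open reading frame driven by the CMV immediate early enhancer and promoter and terminated by the bGH polyadenylation signal. A T7 promoter sits just upstream of the coding region. The frame begins with two tandem copies of the E. coli tRNA adenosine deaminase TadA, described in the record as wild-type ecTadA followed by the evolved ecTadA*(7.10) variant. These are fused to a Streptococcus pyogenes Cas9 nickase carrying D10A. The Cas9 annotation reflects the circular permutation: a short C-terminal fragment comes first, then, after a short unannotated gap, the original N-terminal portion and most of the remaining C-terminal sequence. This order is consistent with new termini placed near residue 1300, as the name implies. Nuclear localization signals and linkers are not annotated in the tables.

The depositor and repository sequencing records are the same length and carry the same features, differing only in where numbering starts. The plasmid encodes no guide RNA, so one must be supplied separately. According to the associated publication title, circularly permuted Cas9 variants were made to broaden the targeting scope of base editors.
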