Addgene plasmid #119810: CP1300-ABEmax
Purpose: A-to-G base editor
Depositing lab: David Liu. Depositing organization: Broad Institute. Publication: Circularly permuted and PAM-modified Cas9 variants broaden the targeting scope of base editors. Huang TP, Zhao KT, Miller SM, Gaudelli NM, Oakes BL, Fellmann C, Savage DF, Liu DR. Nat Biotechnol. 2019 May 20. pii: 10.1038/s41587-019-0134-y. doi: 10.1038/s41587-019-0134-y. PubMed 31110355.
Backbone
  Vector backbone: pCMV with a BR322 origin
  Vector type: Mammalian Expression
Growth in bacteria
  Bacterial resistance: Ampicillin, 100 μg/mL
  Growth temperature: 37°C
  Growth strain: Mach1
  Copy number: Unknown
Gene/Insert
  Gene/Insert name: ecTadA-ecTadA*(7.10)-nSpCas9 (CP1300)
  Cloning method: Unknown
Terms and licenses: Academic/Nonprofit Terms; Industry Terms: Not Available to Industry
How to cite: CP1300-ABEmax was a gift from David Liu (Addgene plasmid # 119810 ; http://n2t.net/addgene:119810 ; RRID:Addgene_119810)
